>Addgene plasmid #76386 | PTK2B gRNA (BRDN0001148546) | addgene full sequence | sequence record 185738 | Addgene Assembled Sequence
CCCGGGTGCAAAGATGGATAAAGTTTTAAACAGAGAGGAATCTTTGCAGCTAATGGACCTTCTAGGTCTT
GAAAGGAGTGGGAATTGGCTCCGGTGCCCGTCAGTGGGCAGAGCGCACATCGCCCACAGTCCCCGAGAAG
TTGGGGGGAGGGGTCGGCAATTGATCCGGTGCCTAGAGAAGGTGGCGCGGGGTAAACTGGGAAAGTGATG
TCGTGTACTGGCTCCGCCTTTTTCCCGAGGGTGGGGGAGAACCGTATATAAGTGCAGTAGTCGCCGTGAA
CGTTCTTTTTCGCAACGGGTTTGCCGCCAGAACACAGGTAAGTGCCGTGTGTGGTTCCCGCGGGCCTGGC
CTCTTTACGGGTTATGGCCCTTGCGTGCCTTGAATTACTTCCACCTGGCTGCAGTACGTGATTCTTGATC
CCGAGCTTCGGGTTGGAAGTGGGTGGGAGAGTTCGAGGCCTTGCGCTTAAGGAGCCCCTTCGCCTCGTGC
TTGAGTTGAGGCCTGGCCTGGGCGCTGGGGCCGCCGCGTGCGAATCTGGTGGCACCTTCGCGCCTGTCTC
GCTGCTTTCGATAAGTCTCTAGCCATTTAAAATTTTTGATGACCTGCTGCGACGCTTTTTTTCTGGCAAG
ATAGTCTTGTAAATGCGGGCCAAGATCTGCACACTGGTATTTCGGTTTTTGGGGCCGCGGGCGGCGACGG
GGCCCGTGCGTCCCAGCGCACATGTTCGGCGAGGCGGGGCCTGCGAGCGCGGCCACCGAGAATCGGACGG
GGGTAGTCTCAAGCTGGCCGGCCTGCTCTGGTGCCTGGCCTCGCGCCGCCGTGTATCGCCCCGCCCTGGG
CGGCAAGGCTGGCCCGGTCGGCACCAGTTGCGTGAGCGGAAAGATGGCCGCTTCCCGGCCCTGCTGCAGG
GAGCTCAAAATGGAGGACGCGGCGCTCGGGAGAGCGGGCGGGTGAGTCACCCACACAAAGGAAAAGGGCC
TTTCCGTCCTCAGCCGTCGCTTCATGTGACTCCACGGAGTACCGGGCGCCGTCCAGGCACCTCGATTAGT
TCTCGAGCTTTTGGAGTACGTCGTCTTTAGGTTGGGGGGAGGGGTTTTATGCGATGGAGTTTCCCCACAC
TGAGTGGGTGGAGACTGAAGTTAGGCCAGCTTGGCACTTGATGTAATTCTCCTTGGAATTTGCCCTTTTT
GAGTTTGGATCTTGGTTCATTCTCAAGCCTCAGACAGTGGTTCAAAGTTTTTTTCTTCCATTTCAGGTGT
CGTGACGTACGGCCACCATGACCGAGTACAAGCCCACGGTGCGCCTCGCCACCCGCGACGACGTCCCCAG
GGCCGTACGCACCCTCGCCGCCGCGTTCGCCGACTACCCCGCCACGCGCCACACCGTCGATCCGGACCGC
CACATCGAGCGGGTCACCGAGCTGCAAGAACTCTTCCTCACGCGCGTCGGGCTCGACATCGGCAAGGTGT
GGGTCGCGGACGACGGCGCCGCCGTGGCGGTCTGGACCACGCCGGAGAGCGTCGAAGCGGGGGCGGTGTT
CGCCGAGATCGGCCCGCGCATGGCCGAGTTGAGCGGTTCCCGGCTGGCCGCGCAGCAACAGATGGAAGGC
CTCCTGGCGCCGCACCGGCCCAAGGAGCCCGCGTGGTTCCTGGCCACCGTCGGAGTCTCGCCCGACCACC
AGGGCAAGGGTCTGGGCAGCGCCGTCGTGCTCCCCGGAGTGGAGGCGGCCGAGCGCGCCGGGGTGCCCGC
CTTCCTGGAGACCTCCGCGCCCCGCAACCTCCCCTTCTACGAGCGGCTCGGCTTCACCGTCACCGCCGAC
GTCGAGGTGCCCGAAGGACCGCGCACCTGGTGCATGACCCGCAAGCCCGGTGCCTGAACGCGTTAAGTCG
ACAATCAACCTCTGGATTACAAAATTTGTGAAAGATTGACTGGTATTCTTAACTATGTTGCTCCTTTTAC
GCTATGTGGATACGCTGCTTTAATGCCTTTGTATCATGCTATTGCTTCCCGTATGGCTTTCATTTTCTCC
TCCTTGTATAAATCCTGGTTGCTGTCTCTTTATGAGGAGTTGTGGCCCGTTGTCAGGCAACGTGGCGTGG
TGTGCACTGTGTTTGCTGACGCAACCCCCACTGGTTGGGGCATTGCCACCACCTGTCAGCTCCTTTCCGG
GACTTTCGCTTTCCCCCTCCCTATTGCCACGGCGGAACTCATCGCCGCCTGCCTTGCCCGCTGCTGGACA
GGGGCTCGGCTGTTGGGCACTGACAATTCCGTGGTGTTGTCGGGGAAATCATCGTCCTTTCCTTGGCTGC
TCGCCTGTGTTGCCACCTGGATTCTGCGCGGGACGTCCTTCTGCTACGTCCCTTCGGCCCTCAATCCAGC
GGACCTTCCTTCCCGCGGCCTGCTGCCGGCTCTGCGGCCTCTTCCGCGTCTTCGCCTTCGCCCTCAGACG
AGTCGGATCTCCCTTTGGGCCGCCTCCCCGCGTCGACTTTAAGACCAATGACTTACAAGGCAGCTGTAGA
TCTTAGCCACTTTTTAAAAGAAAAGGGGGGACTGGAAGGGCTAATTCACTCCCAACGAAGACAAGATCTG
CTTTTTGCTTGTACTGGGTCTCTCTGGTTAGACCAGATCTGAGCCTGGGAGCTCTCTGGCTAACTAGGGA
ACCCACTGCTTAAGCCTCAATAAAGCTTGCCTTGAGTGCTTCAAGTAGTGTGTGCCCGTCTGTTGTGTGA
CTCTGGTAACTAGAGATCCCTCAGACCCTTTTAGTCAGTGTGGAAAATCTCTAGCAGTACGTATAGTAGT
TCATGTCATCTTATTATTCAGTATTTATAACTTGCAAAGAAATGAATATCAGAGAGTGAGAGGAACTTGT
TTATTGCAGCTTATAATGGTTACAAATAAAGCAATAGCATCACAAATTTCACAAATAAAGCATTTTTTTC
ACTGCATTCTAGTTGTGGTTTGTCCAAACTCATCAATGTATCTTATCATGTCTGGCTCTAGCTATCCCGC
CCCTAACTCCGCCCATCCCGCCCCTAACTCCGCCCAGTTCCGCCCATTCTCCGCCCCATGGCTGACTAAT
TTTTTTTATTTATGCAGAGGCCGAGGCCGCCTCGGCCTCTGAGCTATTCCAGAAGTAGTGAGGAGGCTTT
TTTGGAGGCCTAGGGACGTACCCAATTCGCCCTATAGTGAGTCGTATTACGCGCGCTCACTGGCCGTCGT
TTTACAACGTCGTGACTGGGAAAACCCTGGCGTTACCCAACTTAATCGCCTTGCAGCACATCCCCCTTTC
GCCAGCTGGCGTAATAGCGAAGAGGCCCGCACCGATCGCCCTTCCCAACAGTTGCGCAGCCTGAATGGCG
AATGGG
[124 nt withheld, positions 3367-3490]
C
[91 nt withheld, positions 3492-3582]
A
[49 nt withheld, positions 3584-3632]
CCTTTGACGTTGGAGTCCACGTTCTTT
[37 nt withheld, positions 3660-3696]
ACCCTATCTCGGTCTATTCTTTTGATTTATAAGGGATTTTGCCGATTTCGGCCTATTGGTTAAAAAATGA
GCTGATTTAACAAAAATTTAACGCGAATTTTAACAAAATATTAACGCTTACAATTTAGGTGGCACTTTTC
GGGGAAATGTGCGCGGAACCCCTATTTGTTTATTTTTCTAAATACATTCAAATATGTATCCGCTCATGAG
ACAATAACCCTGATAAATGCTTCAATAATATTGAAAAAGGAAGAGTATGAGTATTCAACATTTCCGTGTC
GCCCTTATTCCCTTTTTTGCGGCATTTTGCCTTCCTGTTTTTGCTCACCCAGAAACGCTGGTGAAAGTAA
AAGATGCTGAAGATCAGTTGGGTGCACGAGTGGGTTACATCGAACTGGATCTCAACAGCGGTAAGATCCT
TGAGAGTTTTCGCCCCGAAGAACGTTTTCCAATGATGAGCACTTTTAAAGTTCTGCTATGTGGCGCGGTA
TTATCCCGTATTGACGCCGGGCAAGAGCAACTCGGTCGCCGCATACACTATTCTCAGAATGACTTGGTTG
AGTACTCACCAGTCACAGAAAAGCATCTTACGGATGGCATGACAGTAAGAGAATTATGCAGTGCTGCCAT
AACCATGAGTGATAACACTGCGGCCAACTTACTTCTGACAACGATCGGAGGACCGAAGGAGCTAACCGCT
TTTTTGCACAACATGGGGGATCATGTAACTCGCCTTGATCGTTGGGAACCGGAGCTGAATGAAGCCATAC
CAAACGACGAGCGTGACACCACGATGCCTGTAGCAATGGCAACAACGTTGCGCAAACTATTAACTGGCGA
ACTACTTACTCTAGCTTCCCGGCAACAATTAATAGACTGGATGGAGGCGGATAAAGTTGCAGGACCACTT
CTGCGCTCGGCCCTTCCGGCTGGCTGGTTTATTGCTGATAAATCTGGAGCCGGTGAGCGTGGGTCTCGCG
GTATCATTGCAGCACTGGGGCCAGATGGTAAGCCCTCCCGTATCGTAGTTATCTACACGACGGGGAGTCA
GGCAACTATGGATGAACGAAATAGACAGATCGCTGAGATAGGTGCCTCACTGATTAAGCATTGGTAACTG
TCAGACCAAGTTTACTCATATATACTTTAGATTGATTTAAAACTTCATTTTTAATTTAAAAGGATCTAGG
TGAAGATCCTTTTTGATAATCTCATGACCAAAATCCCTTAACGTGAGTTTTCGTTCCACTGAGCGTCAGA
CCCCGTAGAAAAGATCAAAGGATCTTCTTGAGATCCTTTTTTTCTGCGCGTAATCTGCTGCTTGCAAACA
AAAAAACCACCGCTACCAGCGGTGGTTTGTTTGCCGGATCAAGAGCTACCAACTCTTTTTCCGAAGGTAA
CTGGCTTCAGCAGAGCGCAGATACCAAATACTGTTCTTCTAGTGTAGCCGTAGTTAGGCCACCACTTCAA
GAACTCTGTAGCACCGCCTACATACCTCGCTCTGCTAATCCTGTTACCAGTGGCTGCTGCCAGTGGCGAT
AAGTCGTGTCTTACCGGGTTGGACTCAAGACGATAGTTACCGGATAAGGCGCAGCGGTCGGGCTGAACGG
GGGGTTCGTGCACACAGCCCAGCTTGGAGCGAACGACCTACACCGAACTGAGATACCTACAGCGTGAGCT
ATGAGAAAGCGCCACGCTTCCCGAAGGGAGAAAGGCGGACAGGTATCCGGTAAGCGGCAGGGTCGGAACA
GGAGAGCGCACGAGGGAGCTTCCAGGGGGAAACGCCTGGTATCTTTATAGTCCTGTCGGGTTTCGCCACC
TCTGACTTGAGCGTCGATTTTTGTGATGCTCGTCAGGGGGGCGGAGCCTATGGAAAAACGCCAGCAACGC
GGCCTTTTTACGGTTCCTGGCCTTTTGCTGGCCTTTTGCTCACATGTTCTTTCCTGCGTTATCCCCTGAT
TCTGTGGATAACCGTATTACCGCCTTTGAGTGAGCTGATACCGCTCGCCGCAGCCGAACGACCGAGCGCA
GCGAGTCAGTGAGCGAGGAAGCGGAAGAGCGCCCAATACGCAAACCGCCTCTCCCCGCGCGTTGGCCGAT
TCATTAATGCAGCTGGCACGACAGGTTTCCCGACTGGAAAGCGGGCAGTGAGCGCAACGCAATTAATGTG
AGTTAGCTCACTCATTAGGCACCCCAGGCTTTACACTTTATGCTTCCGGCTCGTATGTTGTGTGGAATTG
TGAGCGGATAACAATTTCACACAGGAAACAGCTATGACCATGATTACGCCAAGCGCGCAATTAACCCTCA
CTAAAGGGAACAAAAGCTGGAGCTGCAAGCTTAATGTAGTCTTATGCAATACTCTTGTAGTCTTGCAACA
TGGTAACGATGAGTTAGCAACATGCCTTACAAGGAGAGAAAAAGCACCGTGCATGCCGATTGGTGGAAGT
AAGGTGGTACGATCGTGCCTTATTAGGAAGGCAACAGACGGGTCTGACATGGATTGGACGAACCACTGAA
TTGCCGCATTGCAGAGATATTGTATTTAAGTGCCTAGCTCGATACATAAACGGGTCTCTCTGGTTAGACC
AGATCTGAGCCTGGGAGCTCTCTGGCTAACTAGGGAACCCACTGCTTAAGCCTCAATAAAGCTTGCCTTG
AGTGCTTCAAGTAGTGTGTGCCCGTCTGTTGTGTGACTCTGGTAACTAGAGATCCCTCAGACCCTTTTAG
TCAGTGTGGAAAATCTCTAGCAGTGGCGCCCGAACAGGGACTTGAAAGCGAAAGGGAAACCAGAGGAGCT
CTCTCGACGCAGGACTCGGCTTGCTGAAGCGCGCACGGCAAGAGGCGAGGGGCGGCGACTGGTGAGTACG
CCAAAAATTTTGACTAGCGGAGGCTAGAAGGAGAGAGATGGGTGCGAGAGCGTCAGTATTAAGCGGGGGA
GAATTAGATCGCGATGGGAAAAAATTCGGTTAAGGCCAGGGGGAAAGAAAAAATATAAATTAAAACATAT
AGTATGGGCAAGCAGGGAGCTAGAACGATTCGCAGTTAATCCTGGCCTGTTAGAAACATCAGAAGGCTGT
AGACAAATACTGGGACAGCTACAACCATCCCTTCAGACAGGATCAGAAGAACTTAGATCATTATATAATA
CAGTAGCAACCCTCTATTGTGTGCATCAAAGGATAGAGATAAAAGACACCAAGGAAGCTTTAGACAAGAT
AGAGGAAGAGCAAAACAAAAGTAAGACCACCGCACAGCAAGCGGCCGCTGATCTTCAGACCTGGAGGAGG
AGATATGAGGGACAATTGGAGAAGTGAATTATATAAATATAAAGTAGTAAAAATTGAACCATTAGGAGTA
GCACCCACCAAGGCAAAGAGAAGAGTGGTGCAGAGAGAAAAAAGAGCAGTGGGAATAGGAGCTTTGTTCC
TTGGGTTCTTGGGAGCAGCAGGAAGCACTATGGGCGCAGCGTCAATGACGCTGACGGTACAGGCCAGACA
ATTATTGTCTGGTATAGTGCAGCAGCAGAACAATTTGCTGAGGGCTATTGAGGCGCAACAGCATCTGTTG
CAACTCACAGTCTGGGGCATCAAGCAGCTCCAGGCAAGAATCCTGGCTGTGGAAAGATACCTAAAGGATC
AACAGCTCCTGGGGATTTGGGGTTGCTCTGGAAAACTCATTTGCACCACTGCTGTGCCTTGGAATGCTAG
TTGGAGTAATAAATCTCTGGAACAGATTTGGAATCACACGACCTGGATGGAGTGGGACAGAGAAATTAAC
AATTACACAAGCTTAATACACTCCTTAATTGAAGAATCGCAAAACCAGCAAGAAAAGAATGAACAAGAAT
TATTGGAATTAGATAAATGGGCAAGTTTGTGGAATTGGTTTAACATAACAAATTGGCTGTGGTATATAAA
ATTATTCATAATGATAGTAGGAGGCTTGGTAGGTTTAAGAATAGTTTTTGCTGTACTTTCTATAGTGAAT
AGAGTTAGGCAGGGATATTCACCATTATCGTTTCAGACCCACCTCCCAACCCCGAGGGGACCCAGAGAGG
GCCTATTTCCCATGATTCCTTCATATTTGCATATACGATACAAGGCTGTTAGAGAGATAATTAGAATTAA
TTTGACTGTAAACACAAAGATATTAGTACAAAATACGTGACGTAGAAAGTAATAATTTCTTGGGTAGTTT
GCAGTTTTAAAATTATGTTTTAAAATGGACTATCATATGCTTACCGTAACTTGAAAGTATTTCGATTTCT
TGGCTTTATATATCTTGTGGAAAGGACGAAACACCGATGAGGGTATAAAGGACCGGGTTTTAGAGCTAGA
AATAGCAAGTTAAAATAAGGCTAGTCCGTTATCAACTTGAAAAAGTGGCACCGAGTCGGTGCTTTTTTAA
GCTTGGCGTAACTAGATCTTGAGACAAATGGCAGTATTCATCCACAATTTTAAAAGAAAAGGGGGGATTG
GGGGGTACAGTGCAGGGGAAAGAATAGTAGACATAATAGCAACAGACATACAAACTAAAGAATTACAAAA
ACAAATTACAAAAATTCAAAATTTTCGGGTTTATTACAGGGACAGCAGAGATCCACTTTGGCGCCGGCTC
GAGGGGG
Features (pLannotate 1.2.2; 29 found; start..end, strand, type, name):
     14..80      +  CDS            small t antigen (fragment): SV40 (simian virus 40) small t antigen
    106..317     +  promoter       EF-1α core promoter: core promoter for human elongation factor EF-1α
    318..1256    +  intron         EF-1α intron A: intron upstream of the start codon of human EF-1α
   1278..1877    +  CDS            PuroR (fragment): puromycin N-acetyltransferase; pac from Streptomyces; confers resistance to puromycin
   1893..2481    +  misc_feature   WPRE: woodchuck hepatitis virus posttranscriptional regulatory element
   2532..2551    +  misc_feature   cPPT/CTS (fragment): central polypurine tract and central termination sequence of HIV-1
   2553..2786    +  LTR            3' LTR (ΔU3): self-inactivating 3' long terminal repeat (LTR) from HIV-1
   2864..2985    +  polyA_signal   SV40 poly(A) signal: SV40 polyadenylation signal
   3025..3160    +  rep_origin     SV40 ori: SV40 origin of replication
   3181..3199    -  promoter       T7 promoter: promoter for bacteriophage T7 RNA polymerase
   3207..3362    +  CDS            lacZα (fragment): LacZα fragment of β-galactosidase; lacZ fragment
   3367..3795    +  rep_origin     f1 ori (sequence partly withheld): f1 bacteriophage origin of replication; arrow indicates direction of (+) strand synthesis
   3848..3952    +  promoter       AmpR promoter: bla
   3953..4813    +  CDS            AmpR: β-lactamase; bla; confers resistance to ampicillin, carbenicillin, and related antibiotics
   4984..5572    +  rep_origin     ori: high-copy-number ColE1/pMB1/pBR322/pUC origin of replication
   5755..5847    +  CDS            lacI (fragment): lac repressor; lacI; The lac repressor binds to the lac operator to inhibit transcription in E. coli. This inhibition can be relieved by adding lactose or isopropyl-β-D-thiogalactopyranoside (IPTG).
   5860..5881    +  protein_bind   CAP binding site: CAP binding activates transcription in the presence of cAMP. E. coli catabolite activator protein
   5896..5926    +  promoter       lac promoter: promoter for the E. coli lac operon
   5934..5950    +  protein_bind   lac operator: The lac repressor binds to the lac operator to inhibit transcription in E. coli. This inhibition can be relieved by adding lactose or isopropyl-β-D-thiogalactopyranoside (IPTG). lac repressor encoded by lacI
   5995..6013    +  promoter       T3 promoter: promoter for bacteriophage T3 RNA polymerase
   6041..6267    +  promoter       RSV promoter: Rous sarcoma virus enhancer/promoter
   6268..6448    +  LTR            5' LTR (truncated): truncated 5' long terminal repeat (LTR) from HIV-1
   6495..6620    +  misc_feature   HIV-1 Ψ: packaging signal of human immunodeficiency virus type 1
   6604..6967    +  CDS            HIV-1 gag (fragment): gag protein from human immunodeficiency virus 1; gag
   7113..7346    +  misc_feature   RRE: The Rev response element (RRE) of HIV-1 allows for Rev-dependent mRNA export from the nucleus to the cytoplasm.
   7723..7749    +  CDS            Rev (fragment): human immunodeficiency virus 1 (HIV-1) Rev protein; rev; enhances nuclear export of unspliced and incompletely spliced viral mRNAs
   7753..7993    +  promoter       U6 promoter: RNA polymerase III promoter for human U6 snRNA
   8023..8098    +  misc_RNA       gRNA scaffold: guide RNA scaffold for the Streptococcus pyogenes CRISPR/Cas9 system
   8154..8271    +  misc_feature   cPPT/CTS: central polypurine tract and central termination sequence of HIV-1
