[The description below was written by a language model from this plasmid's Addgene catalogue record and pLannotate feature annotations shown in this document.]
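Description:
PTK2B gRNA (BRDN0001148546) is a third-generation lentiviral guide RNA plasmid built on the lentiGuide-Puro backbone. It delivers a single CRISPR guide against human PTK2B, the gene encoding the kinase also known as PYK2, FAK2 or RAFTK. In bacteria the roughly 8.3 kb plasmid is maintained through a high-copy ColE1/pUC-type origin and selected with ampicillin via the β-lactamase gene. An f1 origin, an SV40 origin and remnants of a lac cloning region with T3 and T7 promoters are also annotated in the backbone.

The viral genome is transcribed in packaging cells from an RSV promoter fused to a truncated HIV-1 5' LTR, which makes expression Tat-independent. It carries the Ψ packaging signal with a gag fragment, the RRE for Rev-dependent nuclear export and a cPPT/CTS. It ends in a ΔU3 self-inactivating 3' LTR followed by an SV40 polyadenylation signal. Two expression units lie between the LTRs. A human U6 RNA polymerase III promoter drives the PTK2B-specific spacer joined to the Streptococcus pyogenes gRNA scaffold. An EF-1α core promoter with its intron A drives puromycin N-acetyltransferase for selecting transduced mammalian cells, and a downstream WPRE enhances transcript expression.

The plasmid does not encode Cas9, so it must be used with a separate Cas9 vector or in cells that already express Cas9. The guide was designed to cover several PTK2B transcript variants and belongs to a human kinome gRNA collection. It is suited to PTK2B knockout and loss-of-function studies in human cells.
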