Addgene plasmid #76386: PTK2B gRNA (BRDN0001148546)
Purpose: 3rd generation lentiviral gRNA plasmid targeting human PTK2B
Depositing lab: John Doench & David Root. Depositing organization: Broad Institute. Publication: Optimized sgRNA design to maximize activity and minimize off-target effects of CRISPR-Cas9. Doench JG, Fusi N, Sullender M, Hegde M, Vaimberg EW, Donovan KF, Smith I, Tothova Z, Wilen C, Orchard R, Virgin HW, Listgarten J, Root DE. Nat Biotechnol. 2016 Jan 18. doi: 10.1038/nbt.3437. PubMed 26780180.
Backbone
  Vector backbone: lentiGuide-Puro
  Backbone manufacturer: Zhang Lab (Addgene plasmid # 52963)
  Vector type: Mammalian Expression, Lentiviral, CRISPR
  Selectable markers: Puromycin
Growth in bacteria
  Bacterial resistance: Ampicillin, 100 μg/mL
  Growth temperature: 37°C
  Growth strain: DH5alpha
  Copy number: High Copy
Gene/Insert
  Gene/Insert name: PTK2B (alt names: PTK2B; NM_004103.4)
  gRNA/shRNA sequence: ATGAGGGTATAAAGGACCGG
  Species: H. sapiens (human)
  Entrez Gene: PTK2B (a.k.a. CADTK, CAKB, FADK2, FAK2, PKB, PTK, PYK2, RAFTK)
  Promoter: hU6
  Cloning method: Unknown
  Sequencing primers: 5′ U6-F; 3′ pS2-R
Terms and licenses: Academic/Nonprofit Terms; Industry Terms: Not Available to Industry
Depositor comments: The gRNA was designed to target the following Genbank reference sequence(s): NM_004103.4,NM_173174.2,NM_173175.2,NM_173176.2. Note that this plasmid does NOT contain Cas9. It should be used in conjunction with lentiCas9-Blast (Addgene #52962) or otherwise with cell lines already expressing Cas9. Browse the full kinome gRNA library at http://www.addgene.org/pooled-library/broadgpp-human-kinome/ or visit http://www.broadinstitute.org/rnai/public/ for detailed protocols and information.
How to cite: PTK2B gRNA (BRDN0001148546) was a gift from John Doench & David Root (Addgene plasmid # 76386 ; http://n2t.net/addgene:76386 ; RRID:Addgene_76386)
