>Addgene plasmid #76386 | PTK2B gRNA (BRDN0001148546) | depositor partial sequence | sequence record 143846 | Target Sequence
ATGAGGGTATAAAGGACCGG
