>Addgene plasmid #76386 | PTK2B gRNA (BRDN0001148546) | addgene partial sequence | sequence record 185737 | hU6-F
TAGAAAGTAATAATTTCTTGGGTAGTTTGCAGTTTTAAAATTATGTTTTAAAATGGACTATCATATGCTT
ACCGTAACTTGAAAGTATTTCGATTTCTTGGCTTTATATATCTTGTGGAAAGGACGAAACACCGATGAGG
GTATAAAGGACCGGGTTTTAGAGCTAGAAATAGCAAGTTAAAATAAGGCTAGTCCGTTATCAACTTGAAA
AAGTGGCACCGAGTCGGTGCTTTTTTAAGCTTGGCGTAACTAGATCTTGAGACAAATGGCAGTATTCATC
CACAATTTTAAAAGAAAAGGGGGGATTGGGGGGTACAGTGCAGGGGAAAGAATAGTAGACATAATAGCAA
CAGACATACAAACTAAAGAATTACAAAAACAAATTACAAAAATTCAAAATTTTCGGGTTTATTACAGGGA
CAGCAGAGATCCACTTTGGCGCCGGCTCGAGGGGGCCCGGGTGCAAAGATGGATAAAGTTTTAAACAGAG
AGGAATCTTTGCAGCTAATGGACCTTCTAGGTCTTGAAAGGAGTGGGAATTGGCTCCGGTGCCCGTCAGT
GGGCAGAGCG
